>Addgene plasmid #72357 | PX458_PBX2_1 | depositor full sequence | sequence record 132107 | Full Sequence
TTTTGCTCACATGTNNGAGGGCCTATTTCCCATGATTCCTTCATATTTGCATATACGATACAAGGCTGTT
AGAGAGATAATTGGAATTAATTTGACTGTAAACACAAAGATATTAGTACAAAATACGTGACGTAGAAAGT
AATAATTTCTTGGGTAGTTTGCAGTTTTAAAATTATGTTTTAAAATGGACTATCATATGCTTACCGTAAC
TTGAAAGTATTTCGATTTCTTGGCTTTATATATCTTGTGGAAAGGACGAAACACCGTGAGGGGCAAGATC
AGTTGGGTTTTAGAGCTAGAAATAGCAAGTTAAAATAAGGCTAGTCCGTTATCAACTTGAAAAAGTGGCA
CCGAGTCGGTGCTTTTTTGTTTTAGAGCTAGAAATAGCAAGTTAAAATAAGGCTAGTCCGTTTTTAGCGC
GTGCGCCAATTCTGCAGACAAATGGCTCTAGAGGTACCCGTTACATAACTTACGGTAAATGGCCCGCCTG
GCTGACCGCCCAACGACCCCCGCCCATTGACGTCAATAGTAACGCCAATAGGGACTTTCCATTGACGTCA
ATGGGTGGAGTATTTACGGTAAACTGCCCACTTGGCAGTACATCAAGTGTATCATATGCCAAGTACGCCC
CCTATTGACGTCAATGACGGTAAATGGCCCGCCTGGCATTGTGCCCAGTACATGACCTTATGGGACTTTC
CTACTTGGCAGTACATCTACGTATTAGTCATCGCTATTACCATGGTCGAGGTGAGCCCCACGTTCTGCTT
CACTCTCCCCATCTCCCCCCCCTCCCCACCCCCAATTTTGTATTTATTTATTTTTTAATTATTTTGTGCA
GCGATGGGGGCGGGGGGGGGGGGGGGGCGCGCGCCAGGCGGGGCGGGGCGGGGCGAGGGGCGGGGCGGGG
CGAGGCGGAGAGGTGCGGCGGCAGCCAATCAGAGCGGCGCGCTCCGAAAGTTTCCTTTTATGGCGAGGCG
GCGGCGGCGGCGGCCCTATAAAAAGCGAAGCGCGCGGCGGGCGGGAGTCGCTGCGACGCTGCCTTCGCCC
CGTGCCCCGCTCCGCCGCCGCCTCGCGCCGCCCGCCCCGGCTCTGACTGACCGCGTTACTCCCACAGGTG
AGCGGGCGGGACGGCCCTTCTCCTCCGGGCTGTAATTAGCTGAGCAAGAGGTAAGGGTTTAAGGGATGGT
TGGTTGGTGGGGTATTAATGTTTAATTACCTGGAGCACCTGCCTGAAATCACTTTTTTTCAGGTTGGACC
GGTGCCACCATGGACTATAAGGACCACGACGGAGACTACAAGGATCATGATATTGATTACAAAGACGATG
ACGATAAGATGGCCCCAAAGAAGAAGCGGAAGGTCGGTATCCACGGAGTCCCAGCAGCCGACAAGAAGTA
CAGCATCGGCCTGGACATCGGCACCAACTCTGTGGGCTGGGCCGTGATCACCGACGAGTACAAGGTGCCC
AGCAAGAAATTCAAGGTGCTGGGCAACACCGACCGGCACAGCATCAAGAAGAACCTGATCGGAGCCCTGC
TGTTCGACAGCGGCGAAACAGCCGAGGCCACCCGGCTGAAGAGAACCGCCAGAAGAAGATACACCAGACG
GAAGAACCGGATCTGCTATCTGCAAGAGATCTTCAGCAACGAGATGGCCAAGGTGGACGACAGCTTCTTC
CACAGACTGGAAGAGTCCTTCCTGGTGGAAGAGGATAAGAAGCACGAGCGGCACCCCATCTTCGGCAACA
TCGTGGACGAGGTGGCCTACCACGAGAAGTACCCCACCATCTACCACCTGAGAAAGAAACTGGTGGACAG
CACCGACAAGGCCGACCTGCGGCTGATCTATCTGGCCCTGGCCCACATGATCAAGTTCCGGGGCCACTTC
CTGATCGAGGGCGACCTGAACCCCGACAACAGCGACGTGGACAAGCTGTTCATCCAGCTGGTGCAGACCT
ACAACCAGCTGTTCGAGGAAAACCCCATCAACGCCAGCGGCGTGGACGCCAAGGCCATCCTGTCTGCCAG
ACTGAGCAAGAGCAGACGGCTGGAAAATCTGATCGCCCAGCTGCCCGGCGAGAAGAAGAATGGCCTGTTC
GGAAACCTGATTGCCCTGAGCCTGGGCCTGACCCCCAACTTCAAGAGCAACTTCGACCTGGCCGAGGATG
CCAAACTGCAGCTGAGCAAGGACACCTACGACGACGACCTGGACAACCTGCTGGCCCAGATCGGCGACCA
GTACGCCGACCTGTTTCTGGCCGCCAAGAACCTGTCCGACGCCATCCTGCTGAGCGACATCCTGAGAGTG
AACACCGAGATCACCAAGGCCCCCCTGAGCGCCTCTATGATCAAGAGATACGACGAGCACCACCAGGACC
TGACCCTGCTGAAAGCTCTCGTGCGGCAGCAGCTGCCTGAGAAGTACAAAGAGATTTTCTTCGACCAGAG
CAAGAACGGCTACGCCGGCTACATTGACGGCGGAGCCAGCCAGGAAGAGTTCTACAAGTTCATCAAGCCC
ATCCTGGAAAAGATGGACGGCACCGAGGAACTGCTCGTGAAGCTGAACAGAGAGGACCTGCTGCGGAAGC
AGCGGACCTTCGACAACGGCAGCATCCCCCACCAGATCCACCTGGGAGAGCTGCACGCCATTCTGCGGCG
GCAGGAAGATTTTTACCCATTCCTGAAGGACAACCGGGAAAAGATCGAGAAGATCCTGACCTTCCGCATC
CCCTACTACGTGGGCCCTCTGGCCAGGGGAAACAGCAGATTCGCCTGGATGACCAGAAAGAGCGAGGAAA
CCATCACCCCCTGGAACTTCGAGGAAGTGGTGGACAAGGGCGCTTCCGCCCAGAGCTTCATCGAGCGGAT
GACCAACTTCGATAAGAACCTGCCCAACGAGAAGGTGCTGCCCAAGCACAGCCTGCTGTACGAGTACTTC
ACCGTGTATAACGAGCTGACCAAAGTGAAATACGTGACCGAGGGAATGAGAAAGCCCGCCTTCCTGAGCG
GCGAGCAGAAAAAGGCCATCGTGGACCTGCTGTTCAAGACCAACCGGAAAGTGACCGTGAAGCAGCTGAA
AGAGGACTACTTCAAGAAAATCGAGTGCTTCGACTCCGTGGAAATCTCCGGCGTGGAAGATCGGTTCAAC
GCCTCCCTGGGCACATACCACGATCTGCTGAAAATTATCAAGGACAAGGACTTCCTGGACAATGAGGAAA
ACGAGGACATTCTGGAAGATATCGTGCTGACCCTGACACTGTTTGAGGACAGAGAGATGATCGAGGAACG
GCTGAAAACCTATGCCCACCTGTTCGACGACAAAGTGATGAAGCAGCTGAAGCGGCGGAGATACACCGGC
TGGGGCAGGCTGAGCCGGAAGCTGATCAACGGCATCCGGGACAAGCAGTCCGGCAAGACAATCCTGGATT
TCCTGAAGTCCGACGGCTTCGCCAACAGAAACTTCATGCAGCTGATCCACGACGACAGCCTGACCTTTAA
AGAGGACATCCAGAAAGCCCAGGTGTCCGGCCAGGGCGATAGCCTGCACGAGCACATTGCCAATCTGGCC
GGCAGCCCCGCCATTAAGAAGGGCATCCTGCAGACAGTGAAGGTGGTGGACGAGCTCGTGAAAGTGATGG
GCCGGCACAAGCCCGAGAACATCGTGATCGAAATGGCCAGAGAGAACCAGACCACCCAGAAGGGACAGAA
GAACAGCCGCGAGAGAATGAAGCGGATCGAAGAGGGCATCAAAGAGCTGGGCAGCCAGATCCTGAAAGAA
CACCCCGTGGAAAACACCCAGCTGCAGAACGAGAAGCTGTACCTGTACTACCTGCAGAATGGGCGGGATA
TGTACGTGGACCAGGAACTGGACATCAACCGGCTGTCCGACTACGATGTGGACCATATCGTGCCTCAGAG
CTTTCTGAAGGACGACTCCATCGACAACAAGGTGCTGACCAGAAGCGACAAGAACCGGGGCAAGAGCGAC
AACGTGCCCTCCGAAGAGGTCGTGAAGAAGATGAAGAACTACTGGCGGCAGCTGCTGAACGCCAAGCTGA
TTACCCAGAGAAAGTTCGACAATCTGACCAAGGCCGAGAGAGGCGGCCTGAGCGAACTGGATAAGGCCGG
CTTCATCAAGAGACAGCTGGTGGAAACCCGGCAGATCACAAAGCACGTGGCACAGATCCTGGACTCCCGG
ATGAACACTAAGTACGACGAGAATGACAAGCTGATCCGGGAAGTGAAAGTGATCACCCTGAAGTCCAAGC
TGGTGTCCGATTTCCGGAAGGATTTCCAGTTTTACAAAGTGCGCGAGATCAACAACTACCACCACGCCCA
CGACGCCTACCTGAACGCCGTCGTGGGAACCGCCCTGATCAAAAAGTACCCTAAGCTGGAAAGCGAGTTC
GTGTACGGCGACTACAAGGTGTACGACGTGCGGAAGATGATCGCCAAGAGCGAGCAGGAAATCGGCAAGG
CTACCGCCAAGTACTTCTTCTACAGCAACATCATGAACTTTTTCAAGACCGAGATTACCCTGGCCAACGG
CGAGATCCGGAAGCGGCCTCTGATCGAGACAAACGGCGAAACCGGGGAGATCGTGTGGGATAAGGGCCGG
GATTTTGCCACCGTGCGGAAAGTGCTGAGCATGCCCCAAGTGAATATCGTGAAAAAGACCGAGGTGCAGA
CAGGCGGCTTCAGCAAAGAGTCTATCCTGCCCAAGAGGAACAGCGATAAGCTGATCGCCAGAAAGAAGGA
CTGGGACCCTAAGAAGTACGGCGGCTTCGACAGCCCCACCGTGGCCTATTCTGTGCTGGTGGTGGCCAAA
GTGGAAAAGGGCAAGTCCAAGAAACTGAAGAGTGTGAAAGAGCTGCTGGGGATCACCATCATGGAAAGAA
GCAGCTTCGAGAAGAATCCCATCGACTTTCTGGAAGCCAAGGGCTACAAAGAAGTGAAAAAGGACCTGAT
CATCAAGCTGCCTAAGTACTCCCTGTTCGAGCTGGAAAACGGCCGGAAGAGAATGCTGGCCTCTGCCGGC
GAACTGCAGAAGGGAAACGAACTGGCCCTGCCCTCCAAATATGTGAACTTCCTGTACCTGGCCAGCCACT
ATGAGAAGCTGAAGGGCTCCCCCGAGGATAATGAGCAGAAACAGCTGTTTGTGGAACAGCACAAGCACTA
CCTGGACGAGATCATCGAGCAGATCAGCGAGTTCTCCAAGAGAGTGATCCTGGCCGACGCTAATCTGGAC
AAAGTGCTGTCCGCCTACAACAAGCACCGGGATAAGCCCATCAGAGAGCAGGCCGAGAATATCATCCACC
TGTTTACCCTGACCAATCTGGGAGCCCCTGCCGCCTTCAAGTACTTTGACACCACCATCGACCGGAAGAG
GTACACCAGCACCAAAGAGGTGCTGGACGCCACCCTGATCCACCAGAGCATCACCGGCCTGTACGAGACA
CGGATCGACCTGTCTCAGCTGGGAGGCGACAAAAGGCCGGCGGCCACGAAAAAGGCCGGCCAGGCAAAAA
AGAAAAAGGAATTCGGCAGTGGAGAGGGCAGAGGAAGTCTGCTAACATGCGGTGACGTCGAGGAGAATCC
TGGCCCAGTGAGCAAGGGCGAGGAGCTGTTCACCGGGGTGGTGCCCATCCTGGTCGAGCTGGACGGCGAC
GTAAACGGCCACAAGTTCAGCGTGTCCGGCGAGGGCGAGGGCGATGCCACCTACGGCAAGCTGACCCTGA
AGTTCATCTGCACCACCGGCAAGCTGCCCGTGCCCTGGCCCACCCTCGTGACCACCCTGACCTACGGCGT
GCAGTGCTTCAGCCGCTACCCCGACCACATGAAGCAGCACGACTTCTTCAAGTCCGCCATGCCCGAAGGC
TACGTCCAGGAGCGCACCATCTTCTTCAAGGACGACGGCAACTACAAGACCCGCGCCGAGGTGAAGTTCG
AGGGCGACACCCTGGTGAACCGCATCGAGCTGAAGGGCATCGACTTCAAGGAGGACGGCAACATCCTGGG
GCACAAGCTGGAGTACAACTACAACAGCCACAACGTCTATATCATGGCCGACAAGCAGAAGAACGGCATC
AAGGTGAACTTCAAGATCCGCCACAACATCGAGGACGGCAGCGTGCAGCTCGCCGACCACTACCAGCAGA
ACACCCCCATCGGCGACGGCCCCGTGCTGCTGCCCGACAACCACTACCTGAGCACCCAGTCCGCCCTGAG
CAAAGACCCCAACGAGAAGCGCGATCACATGGTCCTGCTGGAGTTCGTGACCGCCGCCGGGATCACTCTC
GGCATGGACGAGCTGTACAAGGAATTCTAACTAGAGCTCGCTGATCAGCCTCGACTGTGCCTTCTAGTTG
CCAGCCATCTGTTGTTTGCCCCTCCCCCGTGCCTTCCTTGACCCTGGAAGGTGCCACTCCCACTGTCCTT
TCCTAATAAAATGAGGAAATTGCATCGCATTGTCTGAGTAGGTGTCATTCTATTCTGGGGGGTGGGGTGG
GGCAGGACAGCAAGGGGGAGGATTGGGAAGAGAATAGCAGGCATGCTGGGGAGCGGCCGCAGGAACCCCT
AGTGATGGAGTTGGCCACTCCCTCTCTGCGCGCTCGCTCGCTCACTGAGGCCGGGCGACCAAAGGTCGCC
CGACGCCCGGGCTTTGCCCGGGCGGCCTCAGTGAGCGAGCGAGCGCGCAGCTGCCTGCAGGGGCGCCTGA
TGCGGTATTTTCTCCTTACGCATCTGTGCGGTATTTCACACCGCATA
[142 nt withheld, positions 6768-6909]
C
[141 nt withheld, positions 6911-7051]
CCTTTGACGTTGGAGTCCACGTTCTTT
[37 nt withheld, positions 7079-7115]
ACCCTATCTCGGGCTATTCTTTTGATTTATAAGGGATTTTGCCGATTTCGGCCTATTGGTTAAAAAATGA
GCTGATTTAACAAAAATTTAACGCGAATTTTAACAAAATATTAACGTTTACAATTTTATGGTGCACTCTC
AGTACAATCTGCTCTGATGCCGCATAGTTAAGCCAGCCCCGACACCCGCCAACACCCGCTGACGCGCCCT
GACGGGCTTGTCTGCTCCCGGCATCCGCTTACAGACAAGCTGTGACCGTCTCCGGGAGCTGCATGTGTCA
GAGGTTTTCACCGTCATCACCGAAACGCGCGAGACGAAAGGGCCTCGTGATACGCCTATTTTTATAGGTT
AATGTCATGATAATAATGGTTTCTTAGACGTCAGGTGGCACTTTTCGGGGAAATGTGCGCGGAACCCCTA
TTTGTTTATTTTTCTAAATACATTCAAATATGTATCCGCTCATGAGACAATAACCCTGATAAATGCTTCA
ATAATATTGAAAAAGGAAGAGTATGAGTATTCAACATTTCCGTGTCGCCCTTATTCCCTTTTTTGCGGCA
TTTTGCCTTCCTGTTTTTGCTCACCCAGAAACGCTGGTGAAAGTAAAAGATGCTGAAGATCAGTTGGGTG
CACGAGTGGGTTACATCGAACTGGATCTCAACAGCGGTAAGATCCTTGAGAGTTTTCGCCCCGAAGAACG
TTTTCCAATGATGAGCACTTTTAAAGTTCTGCTATGTGGCGCGGTATTATCCCGTATTGACGCCGGGCAA
GAGCAACTCGGTCGCCGCATACACTATTCTCAGAATGACTTGGTTGAGTACTCACCAGTCACAGAAAAGC
ATCTTACGGATGGCATGACAGTAAGAGAATTATGCAGTGCTGCCATAACCATGAGTGATAACACTGCGGC
CAACTTACTTCTGACAACGATCGGAGGACCGAAGGAGCTAACCGCTTTTTTGCACAACATGGGGGATCAT
GTAACTCGCCTTGATCGTTGGGAACCGGAGCTGAATGAAGCCATACCAAACGACGAGCGTGACACCACGA
TGCCTGTAGCAATGGCAACAACGTTGCGCAAACTATTAACTGGCGAACTACTTACTCTAGCTTCCCGGCA
ACAATTAATAGACTGGATGGAGGCGGATAAAGTTGCAGGACCACTTCTGCGCTCGGCCCTTCCGGCTGGC
TGGTTTATTGCTGATAAATCTGGAGCCGGTGAGCGTGGAAGCCGCGGTATCATTGCAGCACTGGGGCCAG
ATGGTAAGCCCTCCCGTATCGTAGTTATCTACACGACGGGGAGTCAGGCAACTATGGATGAACGAAATAG
ACAGATCGCTGAGATAGGTGCCTCACTGATTAAGCATTGGTAACTGTCAGACCAAGTTTACTCATATATA
CTTTAGATTGATTTAAAACTTCATTTTTAATTTAAAAGGATCTAGGTGAAGATCCTTTTTGATAATCTCA
TGACCAAAATCCCTTAACGTGAGTTTTCGTTCCACTGAGCGTCAGACCCCGTAGAAAAGATCAAAGGATC
TTCTTGAGATCCTTTTTTTCTGCGCGTAATCTGCTGCTTGCAAACAAAAAAACCACCGCTACCAGCGGTG
GTTTGTTTGCCGGATCAAGAGCTACCAACTCTTTTTCCGAAGGTAACTGGCTTCAGCAGAGCGCAGATAC
CAAATACTGTCCTTCTAGTGTAGCCGTAGTTAGGCCACCACTTCAAGAACTCTGTAGCACCGCCTACATA
CCTCGCTCTGCTAATCCTGTTACCAGTGGCTGCTGCCAGTGGCGATAAGTCGTGTCTTACCGGGTTGGAC
TCAAGACGATAGTTACCGGATAAGGCGCAGCGGTCGGGCTGAACGGGGGGTTCGTGCACACAGCCCAGCT
TGGAGCGAACGACCTACACCGAACTGAGATACCTACAGCGTGAGCTATGAGAAAGCGCCACGCTTCCCGA
AGGGAGAAAGGCGGACAGGTATCCGGTAAGCGGCAGGGTCGGAACAGGAGAGCGCACGAGGGAGCTTCCA
GGGGGAAACGCCTGGTATCTTTATAGTCCTGTCGGGTTTCGCCACCTCTGACTTGAGCGTCGATTTTTGT
GATGCTCGTCAGGGGGGCGGAGCCTATGGAAAAACGCCAGCAACGCGGCCTTTTTACGGTTCCTGGCCTT
TTGCTGGCC
Features (pLannotate 1.2.2; 19 found; start..end, strand, type, name):
     17..257     +  promoter       U6 promoter: RNA polymerase III promoter for human U6 snRNA
    287..362     +  misc_RNA       gRNA scaffold: guide RNA scaffold for the Streptococcus pyogenes CRISPR/Cas9 system
    369..412     +  misc_RNA       gRNA scaffold (fragment): guide RNA scaffold for the Streptococcus pyogenes CRISPR/Cas9 system
    459..744     +  enhancer       CMV enhancer: human cytomegalovirus immediate early enhancer; contains an 18-bp deletion relative to the standard CMV enhancer
    746..1023    +  promoter       chicken β-actin promoter: No description available
   1024..1252    +  intron         hybrid intron: hybrid between chicken β-actin (CBA) and minute virus of mice (MMV) introns (Gray et al., 2011)
   1390..2991    +  CDS            Cas9(N): N-terminal portion of Streptococcus pyogenes Cas9 (Zetsche et al., 2015)
   2992..5490    +  CDS            Cas9(C): C-terminal portion of Streptococcus pyogenes Cas9 (Zetsche et al., 2015)
   5491..5538    +  CDS            nucleoplasmin NLS: bipartite nuclear localization signal from nucleoplasmin
   5608..6321    +  CDS            EGFP: EGFP is a basic (constitutively fluorescent) green fluorescent protein published in 1996, derived from Aequorea victoria. It is reported to be a rapidly-maturing weak dimer with moderate acid sensitivity.
   6355..6466    +  polyA_signal   bGH poly(A) signal: bovine growth hormone polyadenylation signal
   6571..6711    +  repeat_region  AAV2 ITR: inverted terminal repeat of adeno-associated virus serotype 2 inverted
   6716..6767    -  misc_feature   bom (fragment): basis of mobility region from pBR322
   6786..7166    +  rep_origin     M13 ori (sequence partly withheld): M13 bacteriophage origin of replication; arrow indicates direction of (+) strand synthesis
   7242..7291    -  misc_feature   bom (fragment): basis of mobility region from pBR322
   7393..7428    -  CDS            rop (fragment): Rop protein, which maintains plasmids at low copy number; rop
   7523..7627    +  promoter       AmpR promoter: bla
   7628..8488    +  CDS            AmpR: β-lactamase; bla; confers resistance to ampicillin, carbenicillin, and related antibiotics
   8659..9247    +  rep_origin     ori: high-copy-number ColE1/pMB1/pBR322/pUC origin of replication
