[The description below was written by a language model from this plasmid's Addgene catalogue record and pLannotate feature annotations shown in this document.]
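Description:
PX458_PBX2_1 is an all-in-one CRISPR plasmid built on the PX458 backbone for transient expression in mammalian cells. It delivers both a single guide RNA against human PBX2 and Streptococcus pyogenes Cas9 linked to a GFP reporter. It is maintained in E. coli as a high-copy plasmid through a ColE1/pUC-type origin and selected with ampicillin via the β-lactamase gene. The backbone also carries an M13 (f1-type) phage origin, a single annotated AAV2 inverted terminal repeat, and small bom and rop fragments, which are vector remnants rather than functional payload.

Two expression units sit in tandem. A human U6 RNA polymerase III promoter drives the guide. The PBX2-specific spacer, inserted by Gibson cloning, lies in the short gap between the promoter and the S. pyogenes gRNA scaffold, and a partial second scaffold annotation follows it. Downstream, a hybrid promoter made of the CMV enhancer, chicken β-actin promoter and a hybrid intron drives Cas9. The annotation tool splits Cas9 into contiguous N- and C-terminal portions that together form the full-length coding sequence. Cas9 is followed by a nucleoplasmin nuclear localization signal, EGFP, and a bovine growth hormone polyadenylation signal. The catalogue entry states that GFP is joined to Cas9 through a 2A peptide, which fits the unannotated gap before EGFP, so transfected cells can be identified or sorted by fluorescence.

The guide targets the 3' end of PBX2. The plasmid belongs to a CRISPR-based tagging system that adds an epitope tag, currently FLAG, to endogenous proteins. The cut it makes is presumably repaired from a separate donor, which this record does not describe.
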