Addgene plasmid #72357: PX458_PBX2_1
Purpose: Encodes gRNA for 3' target of human PBX2 along with Cas9 with 2A GFP
Depositing lab: Eric Mendenhall & Richard M. Myers. Depositing organization: University of Alabama in Huntsville.
Backbone
  Vector backbone: PX458
  Backbone size w/o insert (bp): 9289
  Vector type: CRISPR
Growth in bacteria
  Bacterial resistance: Ampicillin, 100 μg/mL
  Growth temperature: 37°C
  Growth strain: DH5alpha
  Copy number: High Copy
Gene/Insert
  Gene/Insert name: PBX2
  gRNA/shRNA sequence: GTGAGGGGCAAGATCAGTTGG
  Species: H. sapiens (human)
  Entrez Gene: PBX2 (a.k.a. G17, HOX12, PBX2MHC)
  Cloning method: Gibson Cloning
  Sequencing primers: 5′ pBR322ori-F
Terms and licenses: Academic/Nonprofit Terms; Industry Terms: Not Available to Industry
Depositor comments: Note: This plasmid is part of the Mendenhall and Meyers CRISPR-based Tagging system to add a tag (currently using FLAG) to endogenous proteins. Please see https://www.addgene.org/crispr/tagging/ for more details.
How to cite: PX458_PBX2_1 was a gift from Eric Mendenhall & Richard M. Myers (Addgene plasmid # 72357 ; http://n2t.net/addgene:72357 ; RRID:Addgene_72357)
