>Addgene plasmid #72357 | PX458_PBX2_1 | addgene partial sequence | sequence record 134638 | pCBhProF2 5'-agggtttaagggatggttgg-3'
AAGACGATGACGATAAGATGGCCCCAAAGAAGAAGCGGAAGGTCGGTATCCACGGAGTCCCAGCAGCCGA
CAAGAAGTACAGCATCGGCCTGGACATCGGCACCAACTCTGTGGGCTGGGCCGTGATCACCGACGAGTAC
AAGGTGCCCAGCAAGAAATTCAAGGTGCTGGGCAACACCGACCGGCACAGCATCAAGAAGAACCTGATCG
GAGCCCTGCTGTTCGACAGCGGCGAAACAGCCGAGGCCACCCGGCTGAAGAGAACCGCCAGAAGAAGATA
CACCAGACGGAAGAACCGGATCTGCTATCTGCAAGAGATCTTCAGCAACGAGATGGCCAAGGTGGACGAC
AGCTTCTTCCACAGACTGGAAGAGTCCTTCCTGGTGGAAGAGGATAAGAAGCACGAGCGGCACCCCATCT
TCGGCAACATCGTGGACGAGGTGGCCTACCACGAGAAGTACCCCACCATCTACCACCTGAGAAAGAAACT
GGTGGACAGCACCGACAAGGCCGACCTGCGGCTGATCTATCTGGCCCTGGCCCACATGATCAAGTTCCGG
GGCCACTTCCTGATCGAGGGCGACCTGAACCCCGAC
