>Addgene plasmid #72357 | PX458_PBX2_1 | addgene partial sequence | sequence record 135657 | hU6-F 5'-GAGGGCCTATTTCCCATGATT-3'
ATACAAGGCTGTTAGAGAGATAATTGGAATTAATTTGACTGTAAACACAAAGATATTAGTACAAAATACG
TGACGTAGAAAGTAATAATTTCTTGGGTAGTTTGCAGTTTTAAAATTATGTTTTAAAATGGACTATCATA
TGCTTACCGTAACTTGAAAGTATTTCGATTTCTTGGCTTTATATATCTTGTGGAAAGGACGAAACACCGT
GAGGGGCAAGATCAGTTGGGTTTTAGAGCTAGAAATAGCAAGTTAAAATAAGGCTAGTCCGTTATCAACT
TGAAAAAGTGGCACCGAGTCGGTGCTTTTTTGTTTTAGAGCTAGAAATAGCAAGTTAAAATAAGGCTAGT
CCGTTTTTAGCGCGTGCGCCAATTCTGCAGACAAATGGCTCTAGAGGTACCCGTTACATAACTTACGGTA
AATGGCCCGCCTGGCTGACCGCCCAACGACCCCCGCCCATTGACGTCAATAGTAACGCCAATAGGGACTT
TCCATTGACGTCAATGGGTGGAGTATTTACGGTAAACTGCCCACTTGGCAGTACATCAAGTGTATCATAT
GCCAAGTACGCCCCCTATTGACGTCAATGACGGTAAATGGCCCGCCTGGCATTGTGCCCAGTACATGACC
TTATGGGACTTTCCTACTTGGCAGTACATCTACGTATTAGTCATCGCTATTACCATGGTCGAGGTGAGCC
CCACGTTCTGCTTCACTCTCCCCATCTCCCCCCCCTCCCCACCCCCAATTTTGTATTTATTTAT
